>Addgene plasmid #100669 | YCe2725 HC_Kan_conn_BsaI-2_p24 | depositor full sequence | sequence record 189591 | YCe2725 HC_Kan_conn_BsaI-2_p24 sequence 1943 bps
ACTATCCTAACGTCCACTTCAGCGTCTCGCACGATCACCACCTAAACTCCAACGCAATATCTAACCACAA
CAATCTCACTCTATCCCGAGACCCCTCCCAACCCATAAGGCTCGTCCAATCTCAAACTGCGAGACGCAGG
TGGATGAAAGCGTGTAACGAATTCTCTAGATATCGCTCAATACTGACCATTTAAATCATACCTGACCTCC
ATAGCAGAAAGTCAAAAGCCTCCGACCGGAGGCTTTTGACTTGATCGGCACGTAAGAGGTTCCAACTTTC
ACCATAATGAAATAAGATCACTACCGGGCGTATTTTTTGAGTTATCGAGATTTTCAGGAGCTAAGGAAGC
TAAAATGAGCCATATTCAACGGGAAACGTCTTGCTCGAGGCCGCGATTAAATTCCAACATGGATGCTGAT
TTATATGGGTATAAATGGGCTCGCGATAATGTCGGGCAATCAGGTGCGACAATCTATCGATTGTATGGGA
AGCCCGATGCGCCAGAGTTGTTTCTGAAACATGGCAAAGGTAGCGTTGCCAATGATGTTACAGATGAGAT
GGTCAGGCTAAACTGGCTGACGGAATTTATGCCTCTTCCGACCATCAAGCATTTTATCCGTACTCCTGAT
GATGCATGGTTACTCACCACTGCGATCCCAGGGAAAACAGCATTCCAGGTATTAGAAGAATATCCTGATT
CAGGTGAAAATATTGTTGATGCGCTGGCAGTGTTCCTGCGCCGGTTGCATTCGATTCCTGTTTGTAATTG
TCCTTTTAACGGCGATCGCGTATTTCGTCTCGCTCAGGCGCAATCACGAATGAATAACGGTTTGGTTGGT
GCGAGTGATTTTGATGACGAGCGTAATGGCTGGCCTGTTGAACAAGTCTGGAAAGAAATGCATAAGCTTT
TGCCATTCTCACCGGATTCAGTCGTCACTCATGGTGATTTCTCACTTGATAACCTTATTTTTGACGAGGG
GAAATTAATAGGTTGTATTGATGTTGGACGAGTCGGAATCGCAGACCGATACCAGGATCTTGCCATCCTA
TGGAACTGCCTCGGTGAGTTTTCTCCTTCATTACAGAAACGGCTTTTTCAAAAATATGGTATTGATAATC
CTGATATGAATAAATTGCAGTTTCACTTGATGCTCGATGAGTTTTTCTAATGAGGGCCCAAATGTAATCA
CCTGGCTCACCTTCGGGTGGGCCTTTCTGCGTTGCTGGCGTTTTTCCATAGGCTCCGCCCCCCTGACGAG
CATCACAAAAATCGATGCTCAAGTCAGAGGTGGCGAAACCCGACAGGACTATAAAGATACCAGGCGTTTC
CCCCTGGAAGCTCCCTCGTGCGCTCTCCTGTTCCGACCCTGCCGCTTACCGGATACCTGTCCGCCTTTCT
CCCTTCGGGAAGCGTGGCGCTTTCTCATAGCTCACGCTGTAGGTATCTCAGTTCGGTGTAGGTCGTTCGC
TCCAAGCTGGGCTGTGTGCACGAACCCCCCGTTCAGCCCGACCGCTGCGCCTTATCCGGTAACTATCGTC
TTGAGTCCAACCCGGTAAGACACGACTTATCGCCACTGGCAGCAGCCACTGGTAACAGGATTAGCAGAGC
GAGGTATGTAGGCGGTGCTACAGAGTTCTTGAAGTGGTGGCCTAACTACGGCTACACTAGAAGAACAGTA
TTTGGTATCTGCGCTCTGCTGAAGCCAGTTACCTCGGAAAAAGAGTTGGTAGCTCTTGATCCGGCAAACA
AACCACCGCTGGTAGCGGTGGTTTTTTTGTTTGCAAGCAGCAGATTACGCGCAGAAAAAAAGGATCTCAA
GAAGATCCTTTGATTTTCTACCGAAGAAAGGCCCACCCGTGAAGGTGAGCCAGTGAGTTGATTGCAGTCC
AGTTACGCTGGAGTCTGAGGCTCGTCCTGAATGATATCAAGCTTGAATTCGTT
Features (pLannotate 1.2.2; 6 found; start..end, strand, type, name):
    220..251     +  terminator     tonB terminator: bidirectional E. coli tonB-P14 transcription terminator
    252..354     +  promoter       cat promoter: promoter of the E. coli cat gene encoding chloramphenicol acetyltransferase
    355..1170    +  CDS            KanR: aminoglycoside phosphotransferase; aph(3')-Ia; confers resistance to kanamycin in bacteria or G418 (Geneticin®) in eukaryotes
   1194..1221    +  terminator     T7Te terminator: phage T7 early transcription terminator
   1233..1820    -  rep_origin     ori: high-copy-number ColE1/pMB1/pBR322/pUC origin of replication
   1842..1871    -  terminator     T3Te terminator: phage T3 early transcription terminator
