>Addgene plasmid #100669 | YCe2725 HC_Kan_conn_BsaI-2_p24 | addgene full sequence | sequence record 192874 | Addgene NGS Result
ACTATCCTAACGTCCACTTCAGCGTCTCGCACGATCACCACCTAAACTCCAACGCAATATCTAACCACAA
CAATCTCACTCTATCCCGAGACCCCTCCCAACCCATAAGGCTCGTCCAATCTCAAACTGCGAGACGCAGG
TGGATGAAAGCGTGTAACGAATTCTCTAGATATCGCTCAATACTGACCATTTAAATCATACCTGACCTCC
ATAGCAGAAAGTCAAAAGCCTCCGACCGGAGGCTTTTGACTTGATCGGCACGTAAGAGGTTCCAACTTTC
ACCATAATGAAATAAGATCACTACCGGGCGTATTTTTTGAGTTATCGAGATTTTCAGGAGCTAAGGAAGC
TAAAATGAGCCATATTCAACGGGAAACGTCTTGCTCGAGGCCGCGATTAAATTCCAACATGGATGCTGAT
TTATATGGGTATAAATGGGCTCGCGATAATGTCGGGCAATCAGGTGCGACAATCTATCGATTGTATGGGA
AGCCCGATGCGCCAGAGTTGTTTCTGAAACATGGCAAAGGTAGCGTTGCCAATGATGTTACAGATGAGAT
GGTCAGGCTAAACTGGCTGACGGAATTTATGCCTCTTCCGACCATCAAGCATTTTATCCGTACTCCTGAT
GATGCATGGTTACTCACCACTGCGATCCCAGGGAAAACAGCATTCCAGGTATTAGAAGAATATCCTGATT
CAGGTGAAAATATTGTTGATGCGCTGGCAGTGTTCCTGCGCCGGTTGCATTCGATTCCTGTTTGTAATTG
TCCTTTTAACGGCGATCGCGTATTTCGTCTCGCTCAGGCGCAATCACGAATGAATAACGGTTTGGTTGGT
GCGAGTGATTTTGATGACGAGCGTAATGGCTGGCCTGTTGAACAAGTCTGGAAAGAAATGCATAAGCTTT
TGCCATTCTCACCGGATTCAGTCGTCACTCATGGTGATTTCTCACTTGATAACCTTATTTTTGACGAGGG
GAAATTAATAGGTTGTATTGATGTTGGACGAGTCGGAATCGCAGACCGATACCAGGATCTTGCCATCCTA
TGGAACTGCCTCGGTGAGTTTTCTCCTTCATTACAGAAACGGCTTTTTCAAAAATATGGTATTGATAATC
CTGATATGAATAAATTGCAGTTTCACTTGATGCTCGATGAGTTTTTCTGAGGGCCCAAATGTAATCACCT
GGCTCACCTTCGGGTGGGCCTTTCTGCGTTGCTGGCGTTTTTCCATAGGCTCCGCCCCCCTGACGAGCAT
CACAAAAATCGATGCTCAAGTCAGAGGTGGCGAAACCCGACAGGACTATAAAGATACCAGGCGTTTCCCC
CTGGAAGCTCCCTCGTGCGCTCTCCTGTTCCGACCCTGCCGCTTACCGGATACCTGTCCGCCTTTCTCCC
TTCGGGAAGCGTGGCGCTTTCTCATAGCTCACGCTGTAGGTATCTCAGTTCGGTGTAGGTCGTTCGCTCC
AAGCTGGGCTGTGTGCACGAACCCCCCGTTCAGCCCGACCGCTGCGCCTTATCCGGTAACTATCGTCTTG
AGTCCAACCCGGTAAGACACGACTTATCGCCACTGGCAGCAGCCACTGGTAACAGGATTAGCAGAGCGAG
GTATGTAGGCGGTGCTACAGAGTTCTTGAAGTGGTGGCCTAACTACGGCTACACTAGAAGAACAGTATTT
GGTATCTGCGCTCTGCTGAAGCCAGTTACCTCGGAAAAAGAGTTGGTAGCTCTTGATCCGGCAAACAAAC
CACCGCTGGTAGCGGTGGTTTTTTTGTTTGCAAGCAGCAGATTACGCGCAGAAAAAAAGGATCTCAAGAA
GATCCTTTGATTTTCTACCGAAGAAAGGCCCACCCGTGAAGGTGAGCCAGTGAGTTGATTGCAGTCCAGT
TACGCTGGAGTCTGAGGCTCGTCCTGAATGATATCAAGCTTGAATTCGTT
Features (pLannotate 1.2.2; 6 found; start..end, strand, type, name):
    220..251     +  terminator     tonB terminator: bidirectional E. coli tonB-P14 transcription terminator
    252..354     +  promoter       cat promoter: promoter of the E. coli cat gene encoding chloramphenicol acetyltransferase
    355..1168    +  CDS            KanR (fragment): aminoglycoside phosphotransferase; aph(3')-Ia; confers resistance to kanamycin in bacteria or G418 (Geneticin®) in eukaryotes
   1191..1218    +  terminator     T7Te terminator: phage T7 early transcription terminator
   1230..1817    -  rep_origin     ori: high-copy-number ColE1/pMB1/pBR322/pUC origin of replication
   1839..1868    -  terminator     T3Te terminator: phage T3 early transcription terminator
