[The description below was written by a language model from this plasmid's Addgene catalogue record and pLannotate feature annotations shown in this document.]
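Description:
YCe2725 HC_Kan_conn_BsaI-2_p24 is a small synthetic-biology part plasmid from the EMMA (Extensible Mammalian Modular Assembly) toolkit, built on the pSMART HC_Kan backbone and maintained in E. coli. At a little over 1.9 kb it is almost entirely backbone. A high-copy ColE1/pUC-type origin drives replication, and a kanamycin resistance gene (aph(3')-Ia), annotated as sitting behind a cat promoter, provides selection. The tonB, T7Te and T3Te transcription terminators bracket these elements, an arrangement that insulates the cloning region from transcription reading in from or out of the backbone. The two sequence records, one from the depositor and one from repository sequencing, differ by only three nucleotides in length. They carry the same six annotated features, although the sequencing-derived record labels KanR as a fragment.

The insert is a short synthetic connector that was not picked up by automated annotation. According to the depositor it is a DNA element with no biological function that contains an internal BsaI site, which leaves an ATCC overhang when cut. It occupies position 24 in the EMMA scheme and is used with the partner connector HC_Kan_conn_BsaI-1_p1 in the first, BsmBI-based Golden Gate reaction, so that the assembled vector ends up flanked by BsaI sites. Those sites then allow a second-step assembly, with the position 4 part-entry vector HC_RFP-4 serving as the entry vector. This supports hierarchical construction of more complex mammalian expression vectors. The record does not state the cloning sites used to insert the connector.
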