Addgene plasmid #100669: YCe2725 HC_Kan_conn_BsaI-2_p24
Purpose: EMMA toolkit Assembly connector for second step assembly
Depositing lab: Yizhi Cai. Depositing organization: University of Edinburgh. Publication: EMMA: An Extensible Mammalian Modular Assembly Toolkit for the Rapid Design and Production of Diverse Expression Vectors. Martella A, Matjusaitis M, Auxillos J, Pollard SM, Cai Y. ACS Synth Biol. 2017 Apr 24. doi: 10.1021/acssynbio.7b00016. PubMed 28418644.
Backbone
  Vector backbone: pSMART HC_Kan
  Vector type: Synthetic Biology
Growth in bacteria
  Bacterial resistance: Kanamycin, 50 μg/mL
  Growth temperature: 37°C
  Growth strain: DH5alpha
  Copy number: High Copy
Gene/Insert
  Gene/Insert name: EMMA toolkit Assembly connector for second step assembly
  Species: Synthetic
  Cloning method: Restriction Enzyme; 5′ cloning site Unknown (unknown if destroyed); 3′ cloning site Unknown (unknown if destroyed)
Terms and licenses: Academic/Nonprofit Terms; Industry Terms: Not Available to Industry
Depositor comments: DNA element with no function and internal BsaI site generating a ATCC overhang upon cleavage. It is used in the first step BsmBI-based Golden Gate along with HC_Kan_conn_BsaI-1_p1 to flank the vector with BsaI stes. Vectors built in the first BsmBI-based Golden Gate reaction will be flanked by BsaI sites that are used in a second step assembly using as entry vector HC_RFP-4 (the part-entry vector for position 4). See manuscript for futher information
How to cite: YCe2725 HC_Kan_conn_BsaI-2_p24 was a gift from Yizhi Cai (Addgene plasmid # 100669 ; http://n2t.net/addgene:100669 ; RRID:Addgene_100669)
